>Addgene plasmid #215775 | pBH104 | addgene full sequence | sequence record 430537 | Addgene NGS Result
GTTTAACGGTTGTGGACAACAAGCCAGGGATGTAACGCACTGAGAAGCCCTTAGAGCCTCTCAAAGCAAT
TTTGAGTGACACAGGAACACTTAACGGCTGACATGGGAATTCCCCTCCACCGCGGTGGCCCTGTACAAAG
AAAATTCGACAAACTGTTATTTTTCTATCTATTTATTTGAATTTTGAGCGCTCAAAATTTACCTTTGTCG
GCAATTTTGAGCGCTCAAAATTAAATAAAGATATTCTCGTCAAACAAATATAAATAATATAAACATGGTT
TTTACTCTGGAAGATTTTGTTGGCGATTGGCGTCAGACCGCGGGTTATAATTTGGATCAAGTCCTGGAAC
AGGGTGGCGTAAGCTCTCTGTTCCAGAACCTGGGTGTGAGCGTGACGCCGATTCAGCGCATCGTTCTGTC
CGGCGAGAACGGTCTGAAAATTGATATTCATGTGATCATCCCGTACGAAGGCCTGAGCGGTGACCAAATG
GGTCAAATCGAGAAAATCTTTAAAGTCGTCTACCCAGTTGACGATCACCACTTCAAGGTTATCTTGCATT
ACGGTACGCTGGTGATTGATGGTGTGACCCCGAATATGATTGACTATTTCGGCCGTCCGTATGAAGGCAT
TGCCGTTTTTGACGGTAAAAAGATCACCGTCACCGGTACCCTGTGGAATGGCAATAAGATTATTGACGAG
CGTCTGATTAACCCGGACGGCAGCCTGCTGTTCCGCGTGACCATCAACGGTGTCACGGGTTGGCGTCTGT
GCGAGCGCATCCTGGCATAATGAACTGCACTTGCTTTGATAATTAATGATAAACAATCTAAAAGCACTCT
AATCGTTATCGGAGTGCTTTTAGATTACTAATCAAATTGCTTCTACTAATTGCCTATCTTCCAGTGATGG
AACAGCATTTGAACGCATTGGCTGCAACAATCAGCCTTGATCTGGAAGAAGCAATGAAAGCTGCTGTTAA
GTCTCCGAATCAGGTATTGTTCCTGACAGGTGTATTCCCATCCGGTAAACGCGGATACTTTGCAGTTGAT
CTGACTCAGGAATAAATTATAAATTAAGGTAAGAAGATTGTAGGATAAGCTAATGAAATAGAAAAAGGAT
GCCGTCACACAACTTGTCGGCATTCTTTTTTGTTTTATTAGTTGAAAATATAGTGAAAAAGTTGCCTAAA
TATGTATGTTAACAAATTATTTGTCGTAACTTTGCACTCCAAATCTGTTTTTAACATATGGCACTAGTGA
AACCAGTAACGTTATACGATGTCGCAGAGTATGCCGGTGTCTCTCATCAGACCGTTTCCAATGTTGTTAA
CCAGGCCAGCCACGTTTCTGCGAAAACGCGGGAAAAAGTGGAAGCGGCGATGGCGGAGCTGAATTACATT
CCCAACCGCGTGGCACAACAACTGGCGGGCAAACAGTCGTTGCTGATTGGCGTTGCCACCTCCAGTCTGG
CCCTGCACGCGCCGTCGCAAATTGTCGCGGCGATTAAATCTCGCGCCGATCAACTGGGTGCCAGCGTGGT
GGTGTCGATGGTAGAACGAAGCGGCGTCGAAGCCTGTAAAACGGCGGTGCACAATCTTCTCGCGCAACGC
GTCAGTGGGCTGATCATTAACTATCCGCTGGATGACCAGGATGCCATTGCTGTGGAAGCTGCCTGCACTA
ATGTTCCGGCGTTATTTCTTGATGTCTCTGACCAGACACCCATCAACAGTATTATTTTCTCCCATGAAGA
CGGTACGCGACTGGGCGTGGAGCATCTGGTCGCATTGGGTCACCAGCAAATCGCGCTGTTAGCGGGCCCA
TTAAGTTCTGTCTCGGCGCGTCTGCGTCTGGCTGGCTGGCATAAATATCTCACTCGCAATCAAATTCAGC
CGATAGCGGAACGGGAAGGCGACTGGAGTGCCATGTCCGGTTTTCAACAAACCATGCAAATGCTGAATGA
GGGCATCGTTCCCACTGCGATGCTGGTTGCCAACGATCAGATGGCGCTGGGCGCAATGCGCGCCATTACC
GAGTCCGGGCTGCGCGTTGGTGCGGATATCTCGGTAGTGGGATACGACGATACCGAAGACAGCTCATGTT
ATATCCCGCCGTTAACCACCATCAAACAGGATTTTCGCCTGCTGGGGCAAACCAGCGTGGACCGCTTGCT
GCAACTCTCTCAGGGCCAGGCGGTGAAGGGCAATCAGCTGTTGCCCGTATCACTGGTGAAAAGAAAAACC
ACCCTGGCGCCCAATACGCAAACCGCCTCTCCCCGCGCGTTGGCCGATTCATTAATGCAGCTGGCACGAC
AGGTTTCCCGACTGGAAAGCGGGCAGTGAGCTTTCCTCGGTACCAAATTCCAGAAAAGAGGCCTCCCGAA
AGGGGGGCCTTTTTTCGTTTTGGTCCTACTTGTGCCTGTTCTATTTCCTATGCGGTTCCTGGCCTTTTGC
TGGCCTTTTGCTCACATGTTCTTTCCTGCGTTATCCCCTGATTCTGTGGATAACCGTATTACCGCCTTTG
AGTGAGCTGATACCCGATACTTGTGCCTGTTCTATTTCCGAACCGACCGCTTGTATGAATGCATCAAAAT
TCGTTTTCTCTACGTTGGATTCCTTGTTGCTCATATTGTGATGATAATTTCTACAAATATAGTCATTGGT
AACTATCTATGAAACTGTTTGATACTTTTATAGTTGATTAAACTTGTTCATGGCATTTGCCTTAATATCA
TCCGCTATGTCAATGTAGGGTTTCATAGCTTTGTAGTCGCTGTGTCCCGTCCATTTCATGACCACCTGTG
CCGGGATTCCGAGAGCCAGCGCATTGCAGATGAATGTCCTTTTTCCTGCATGGGTACTGAGCAAAGCGTA
TTTGGGTGTGACTTCATCAATACGTTCATTTCCCTTGTAGTAGGTTTCCCGTACAGGCTCGTTGATTTCT
GCCAGTTCACCCAGCTCTTTCAGGTAATCGTTCATCTTCTGGTTGCTGATGACGGGCAGAGCCATGTAAT
TCTCGAAATGGATGTCCTTGTATTTGTCCAGTATGGCTTTGCTGTATTTGTTCAGTTCAATCGTCAGGCT
GTCGGCAGTCTTGACTGTGGTTATTTCGATGTGGTCGGACTTCACATCGCTTCTTTTCAGATTGCGAACA
TCCGAATACCGCAAACTCGTAAAGCAGCAGAACAGGAAAACATCACGCACACGTTCCAGGTATTGCTTAT
CCTTGGGTATCTGGTAGTCTTTCAGCTTGTTCAGTTCATCCCAAGTCAGGAAGATTACTTTTTTCGAGGT
GGTTTTCAGTTTCGGTTTGAACGTATCGTATGCAATGTTCTGATGATGTCCTTTCTTGAAGCTCCAGCGC
AGGAACCATTTGAGGAATCCCATTTGCTTGCCGATGGTGCTGTTTCTCATATCCTTGGTGTCACGCAGGA
AGTTGACGTATTCGTTCAATCCAAACTCGTTGAAATAGTTGAACGTTGCATCCTCCTTGAACTCTTTGAG
GTGGTTCCTCACTGCTGCAAATTTTTCATAGGTGGATGCCGTCCAGTTATTCTGGTTACCGCACTCTTTT
ACAAACTCATCGAACACCTCCCAAAAGCTGACAGGGGCTTCTTCCGGCTGTTCTTCACTGGTGTCTTTCA
TTCTCATGTTGAAAGCTTCCTTCAACTGTTGGGTCGTTGGCATGACCTCCTGCACCTCAAATTCCTTGAA
AATATTCTGGATTTCGGCATAGTATTTCAGCAAGTCCGTATTGATTTCGGCTGCACTTTGCTTTAGCTTG
TTGGTACATCCGTTCTTTACCCGCTGCTTATCTACATCCCATTTGGCTACGTCAATCCGGTAGCCCGTTG
TAAACTCGATACGTTGGCTGGCAAAGATGACACGCATACGGATGGGTACGTTCTCTACGATTGGCACACC
GTTCTTTTTCCGGCTCTCCAATGCAAAAATGATGTTGCGCTTGATATTCATAATTGGGTGCGTTTGAAAT
TCTACACCCAAATATACACCCAATTATTGAGATAGCAAAAGACATTTAGAAACATTTACTTTTACTCTAT
ATTGTAATTTACACTTGATTATCAGTCGTTTGCAGTTTTATGATATTCTGTGAAAGTATAAGTTCGAGAG
CCTGTCTCTCCGCAAAAAACGCTGAAAATCAGCAGATTGCAAAACAAACACCCTGTTTTACACCCAAGAA
TGTAAAGTCGGGTGTTTTTGTTTTATTTAAGATAATACAACCACTACATAATAAAAGAGTAGCGATATTA
AAAGAATCCGATGAGAAAAGACTAATATTTATCTATCCATTCAGTTTGATTTCTCAGGACTTTACATCGT
CCTGAAAGTATTTGTTGGTACCGAGGACGCGTAAACATTTACAGTTGCATGTGGCCTATTGTTTTTAGCC
GTTAAATATTTTATAACTATTAAATAGCGATACAAATTGTTCGAAACTAATATTGTTTATATCATATATT
CTCGCATGTTTTAAAGCTTTATTAAATTGATTTTTTGTAAACAGTTTTTCGTACTCTTTGTTAACCCATT
TCATTACAAAAGTTTCATATTTTTTTCTCTCTTTAAATGCCATTTTTGCTGGCTTTCTTTTTAATACAAT
TAATGTGCTATCCACTTTAGGTTTTGGATGGAAATAATACCTAGGAATTTTTGCTAATATAGAAATATCT
ACCTCTGCCATTAACAGCAATGCTAGTGATCTGTTTGTATCTAATAACATTTTAGCAAAACCATATTCCA
CTATTAAATAACTTATTGTGGCTGAACTTTCAAAAACAATTTTTCGAATTATATTTGTGCTTATGTTGTA
AGGTATGCTGCCAAATATTTTATATGGATTGTGGCTAGGAAATGTAAATTTCAGTATATCATCATTTACT
ATTTGATAGTTAGGATAATTTAAGAGCTTATTACGAGTTACCTCACATAATTTAGAATCAATTTCTATCG
CCGTTACAAAATTACATCTCTTTACCAATCCAGCAGTAAAATGACCTTTCCCTGCACCTATTTCAAAGAT
GTTATCTTTTTCATCTAAACTTATGCAATTCATTATTTTTTCTATGTGATATTTTGAAGTAATAAAATTT
TGACTATCTTTTATATTTACTTTGTTCATTATAACCTCTCCTTAATTTATTGCATCTCTTTTCGAATATT
TATGTTTTTTGAGAAAAGAACGTACTCATGGTTCATCCCGATATGCGTATCGGTCTGTATATCAGCAACT
TTCTATGTGTTTCAACTACAATAGTCATCTATTCTCATCTTTCTGAGTCCACCCCCTGCAAAGCCCCTCT
TTACGACATAAAAATTCGGTCGGAAAAGGTATGCAAAAGATGTTTCTCTCTTTAAGAGAAACTCTTCGGG
ATGCAAAAATATGAAAATAACTCCAATTCACCAAATTATATAGCGACTTTTTTACAAAATGCTAAAATTT
GTTGATTTCCGTCAAGCAATTGTTGAGCAAAAATGTCTTTTACGATAAAATGATACCTCAATATCAACTG
TTTAGCAAAACGATATTTCTCTTAAAGAGAGAAACACCTTTTTGTTCACCAATCCCCGACTTTTAATCCC
GCGGCCATGATTGAAAAAGGAAGAGTATGAGTATTCAACATTTCCGTGTCGCCCTTATTCCCTTTTTTGC
GGCATTTTGCCTTCCTGTTTTTGCTCACCCAGAAACGCTGGTGAAAGTAAAAGATGCTGAAGATCAGTTG
GGTGCACGAGTGGGTTACATCGAACTGGATCTCAACAGCGGTAAGATCCTTGAGAGTTTTCGCCCCGAAG
AACGTTTTCCAATGATGAGCACTTTTAAAGTTCTGCTATGTGGCGCGGTATTATCCCGTATTGACGCCGG
GCAAGAGCAACTCGGTCGCCGCATACACTATTCTCAGAATGACTTGGTTGAGTACTCACCAGTCACAGAA
AAGCATCTTACGGATGGCATGACAGTAAGAGAATTATGCAGTGCTGCCATAACCATGAGTGATAACACTG
CGGCCAACTTACTTCTGACAACGATCGGAGGACCGAAGGAGCTAACCGCTTTTTTGCACAACATGGGGGA
TCATGTAACTCGCCTTGATCGTTGGGAACCGGAGCTGAATGAAGCCATACCAAACGACGAGCGTGACACC
ACGATGCCTGTAGCAATGGCAACAACGTTGCGCAAACTATTAACTGGCGAACTACTTACTCTAGCTTCCC
GGCAACAATTAATAGACTGGATGGAGGCGGATAAAGTTGCAGGACCACTTCTGCGCTCGGCCCTTCCGGC
TGGCTGGTTTATTGCTGATAAATCTGGAGCCGGTGAGCGTGGGTCTCGCGGTATCATTGCAGCACTGGGG
CCAGATGGTAAGCCCTCCCGTATCGTAGTTATCTACACGACGGGGAGTCAGGCAACTATGGATGAACGAA
ATAGACAGATCGCTGAGATAGGTGCCTCACTGATTAAGCATTGGTAACTGTCAGACCAAGTTTACTCATA
ACGCGTCAATTCGAGGGGGATCAATTCCGTGATAGGTGGGCTGCCCTTCCTGGTTGGCTTGGTTTCATCA
GCCATCCGCTTGCCCTCATCTGTTACGCCGGCGGTAGCCGGCCAGCCTCGCAGAGCAGGATTCCCGTTGA
GCACCGCCAGGTGCGAATAAGGGACAGTGAAGAAGGAACACCCGCTCGCGGGTGGGCCTACTTCACCTAT
CCTGCCCGGCTGACGCCGTTGGATACACCAAGGAAAGTCTACACGAACCCTTTGGCAAAATCCTGTATAT
CGTGCGAAAAAGGATGGATATACCGAAAAAATCGCTATAATGACCCCGAAGCAGGGTTATGCAGCGGAAA
ACGGAATTGATCCGGCCACGATGCGTCCGGCGTAGAGGATCTGAAGATCAGCAGTTCAACCTGTTGATAG
TACGTACTAAGCTCTCATGTTTCACGTACTAAGCTCTCATGTTTAACGTACTAAGCTCTCATGTTTAACG
AACTAAACCCTCATGGCTAACGTACTAAGCTCTCATGGCTAACGTACTAAGCTCTCATGTTTCACGTACT
AAGCTCTCATGTTTGAACAATAAAATTAATATAAATCAGCAACTTAAATAGCCTCTAAGGTTTTAAGTTT
TATAAGAAAAAAAAGAATATATAAGGCTTTTAAAGCTTTTAAG
Features (pLannotate 1.2.2; 9 found; start..end, strand, type, name):
    272..787     +  CDS            LUCI_OPLGR (fragment): Experimental evidence at protein level: Swiss-Prot protein existence level 1. Catalytic subunit of oplophorus-luciferin 2-monooxygenase. Oxidoreductase that converts coelenterazine (the oplophorus luciferin) to coelenteramide under emission of blue light with a maximum at 454 nm. Is also active with bisdeoxycoelenterazine. From Oplophorus gracilirostris (Luminous shrimp).
   1257..2339    +  CDS            lacI: lac repressor; lacI; The lac repressor binds to the lac operator to inhibit transcription in E. coli. This inhibition can be relieved by adding lactose or isopropyl-β-D-thiogalactopyranoside (IPTG).
   2456..2530    +  rep_origin     RSF ori (fragment): Plasmids containing the RSF 1030 origin of replication can be propagated in E. coli cells that contain additional plasmids with compatible origins.
   4411..5139    -  CDS            ermC': ERM_BACIU - Experimental evidence at protein level: Swiss-Prot protein existence level 1. This protein produces a dimethylation of the adenine residue at position 2085 in 23S rRNA, resulting in reduced affinity between ribosomes and macrolide-lincosamide-streptogramin B antibiotics. From Bacillus subtilis.
   5610..5626    +  promoter       AmpR promoter (fragment): bla
   5627..6487    +  CDS            AmpR: β-lactamase; bla; confers resistance to ampicillin, carbenicillin, and related antibiotics
   6540..6585    -  CDS            traJ (fragment): oriT-recognizing protein; traJ
   6618..6727    -  oriT           oriT: incP origin of transfer
   6898..103     +  rep_origin     R6K γ ori (across the origin): γ replication origin from E. coli plasmid R6K; requires the R6K initiator protein pi for replication
