[The description below was written by a language model from this plasmid's Addgene catalogue record and pLannotate feature annotations shown in this document.]
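Description:
pBH104 is a 7.2 kb bacterial expression and synthetic-biology plasmid built on an NBU2-type integration backbone for Bacteroides. It replicates from the R6K γ origin, which requires the pi initiator protein, so it is maintained only in pir-expressing E. coli hosts, where β-lactamase (AmpR) provides ampicillin selection. An RP4/incP origin of transfer, with an adjacent traJ fragment, allows mobilisation by conjugation from a suitable E. coli donor into Bacteroides. There the plasmid cannot replicate, and recipients are recovered by erythromycin resistance from an erm-family rRNA methylase gene. NBU2 vectors normally integrate into the recipient chromosome through a site-specific integrase. The automated feature table does not annotate an integrase or attachment site, although a large unannotated stretch lies between the lacI region and the erythromycin marker. A short hit labelled as an RSF origin fragment is probably incidental rather than a functional replicon.

The payload, assembled by Golden Gate cloning, is a two-part regulatory circuit. The first unit expresses LacI(HQN), a 1,083 bp variant of the lac repressor, from the Bt1311 promoter. The name suggests altered DNA-recognition residues, though the record does not define the substitutions. The second unit places the 516 bp NanoLuc luciferase, an engineered derivative of the Oplophorus catalytic subunit, under the P(ttg) promoter, whose name suggests it carries the operator variant matched to this repressor. Luminescence therefore reports how tightly the repressor controls its target promoter, presumably in response to an inducing ligand. The construct comes from work on transcriptional programming in a Bacteroides consortium, where such repressor and promoter pairs serve as characterised building blocks for gene regulation and logic.
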