Addgene plasmid #215775: pBH104
Purpose: NBU2 backbone with LacI(HQN) and P(ttg)_nanoluc
Depositing lab: Corey Wilson. Depositing organization: Georgia Institute of Technology. Publication: Transcriptional programming in a Bacteroides consortium. Huang BD, Groseclose TM, Wilson CJ. Nat Commun. 2022 Jul 6;13(1):3901. doi: 10.1038/s41467-022-31614-8. PubMed 35794179.
Backbone
  Vector backbone: NBU2 (R6K/RP4)
  Vector type: Bacterial Expression, Synthetic Biology
  Selectable markers: Erythromycin (Bacteroides)
Growth in bacteria
  Bacterial resistance: Ampicillin, 100 μg/mL
  Growth temperature: 37°C
  Growth strain: Pir1
  Copy number: High Copy
Gene/Insert 1
  Gene/Insert name: LacI(HQN)
  Insert size (bp): 1083
  Promoter: Bt1311
  Cloning method: Golden Gate
  Sequencing primers: 5′ AGCGGTCGGTTCGGAAATAG
Gene/Insert 2
  Gene/Insert name: Nanoluc
  Insert size (bp): 516
  Promoter: P(ttg)
  Cloning method: Golden Gate
  Sequencing primers: 5′ GATGTAACGCACTGAGAAGC
Terms and licenses: Academic/Nonprofit Terms; Industry Terms: Not Available to Industry
How to cite: pBH104 was a gift from Corey Wilson (Addgene plasmid # 215775 ; http://n2t.net/addgene:215775 ; RRID:Addgene_215775)
